>Addgene plasmid #74012 | FH95pUGW (B3) | addgene full sequence | sequence record 201489 | Addgene NGS Result
GTCGACGGATCGGGAGATCTCCCGATCCCCTATGGTGCACTCTCAGTACAATCTGCTCTGATGCCGCATA
GTTAAGCCAGTATCTGCTCCCTGCTTGTGTGTTGGAGGTCGCTGAGTAGTGCGCGAGCAAAATTTAAGCT
ACAACAAGGCAAGGCTTGACCGACAATTGCATGAAGAATCTGCTTAGGGTTAGGCGTTTTGCGCTGCTTC
GCGATGTACGGGCCAGATATACGCGTTGACATTGATTATTGACTAGTTATTAATAGTAATCAATTACGGG
GTCATTAGTTCATAGCCCATATATGGAGTTCCGCGTTACATAACTTACGGTAAATGGCCCGCCTGGCTGA
CCGCCCAACGACCCCCGCCCATTGACGTCAATAATGACGTATGTTCCCATAGTAACGCCAATAGGGACTT
TCCATTGACGTCAATGGGTGGAGTATTTACGGTAAACTGCCCACTTGGCAGTACATCAAGTGTATCATAT
GCCAAGTACGCCCCCTATTGACGTCAATGACGGTAAATGGCCCGCCTGGCATTATGCCCAGTACATGACC
TTATGGGACTTTCCTACTTGGCAGTACATCTACGTATTAGTCATCGCTATTACCATGGTGATGCGGTTTT
GGCAGTACATCAATGGGCGTGGATAGCGGTTTGACTCACGGGGATTTCCAAGTCTCCACCCCATTGACGT
CAATGGGAGTTTGTTTTGGCACCAAAATCAACGGGACTTTCCAAAATGTCGTAACAACTCCGCCCCATTG
ACGCAAATGGGCGGTAGGCGTGTACGGTGGGAGGTCTATATAAGCAGCGCGTTTTGCCTGTACTGGGTCT
CTCTGGTTAGACCAGATCTGAGCCTGGGAGCTCTCTGGCTAACTAGGGAACCCACTGCTTAAGCCTCAAT
AAAGCTTGCCTTGAGTGCTTCAAGTAGTGTGTGCCCGTCTGTTGTGTGACTCTGGTAACTAGAGATCCCT
CAGACCCTTTTAGTCAGTGTGGAAAATCTCTAGCAGTGGCGCCCGAACAGGGACTTGAAAGCGAAAGGGA
AACCAGAGGAGCTCTCTCGACGCAGGACTCGGCTTGCTGAAGCGCGCACGGCAAGAGGCGAGGGGCGGCG
ACTGGTGAGTACGCCAAAAATTTTGACTAGCGGAGGCTAGAAGGAGAGAGATGGGTGCGAGAGCGTCAGT
ATTAAGCGGGGGAGAATTAGATCGCGATGGGAAAAAATTCGGTTAAGGCCAGGGGGAAAGAAAAAATATA
AATTAAAACATATAGTATGGGCAAGCAGGGAGCTAGAACGATTCGCAGTTAATCCTGGCCTGTTAGAAAC
ATCAGAAGGCTGTAGACAAATACTGGGACAGCTACAACCATCCCTTCAGACAGGATCAGAAGAACTTAGA
TCATTATATAATACAGTAGCAACCCTCTATTGTGTGCATCAAAGGATAGAGATAAAAGACACCAAGGAAG
CTTTAGACAAGATAGAGGAAGAGCAAAACAAAAGTAAGACCACCGCACAGCAAGCGGCCGCTGATCTTCA
GACCTGGAGGAGGAGATATGAGGGACAATTGGAGAAGTGAATTATATAAATATAAAGTAGTAAAAATTGA
ACCATTAGGAGTAGCACCCACCAAGGCAAAGAGAAGAGTGGTGCAGAGAGAAAAAAGAGCAGTGGGAATA
GGAGCTTTGTTCCTTGGGTTCTTGGGAGCAGCAGGAAGCACTATGGGCGCAGCGTCAATGACGCTGACGG
TACAGGCCAGACAATTATTGTCTGGTATAGTGCAGCAGCAGAACAATTTGCTGAGGGCTATTGAGGCGCA
ACAGCATCTGTTGCAACTCACAGTCTGGGGCATCAAGCAGCTCCAGGCAAGAATCCTGGCTGTGGAAAGA
TACCTAAAGGATCAACAGCTCCTGGGGATTTGGGGTTGCTCTGGAAAACTCATTTGCACCACTGCTGTGC
CTTGGAATGCTAGTTGGAGTAATAAATCTCTGGAACAGATTTGGAATCACACGACCTGGATGGAGTGGGA
CAGAGAAATTAACAATTACACAAGCTTAATACACTCCTTAATTGAAGAATCGCAAAACCAGCAAGAAAAG
AATGAACAAGAATTATTGGAATTAGATAAATGGGCAAGTTTGTGGAATTGGTTTAACATAACAAATTGGC
TGTGGTATATAAAATTATTCATAATGATAGTAGGAGGCTTGGTAGGTTTAAGAATAGTTTTTGCTGTACT
TTCTATAGTGAATAGAGTTAGGCAGGGATATTCACCATTATCGTTTCAGACCCACCTCCCAACCCCGAGG
GGACCCGACAGGCCCGAAGGAATAGAAGAAGAAGGTGGAGAGAGAGACAGAGACAGATCCATTCGATTAG
TGAACGGATCGGCACTGCGTGCGCCAATTCTGCAGACAAATGGCAGTATTCATCCACAATTTTAAAAGAA
AAGGGGGGATTGGGGGGTACAGTGCAGGGGAAAGAATAGTAGACATAATAGCAACAGACATACAAACTAA
AGAATTACAAAAACAAATTACAAAAATTCAAAATTTTCGGGTTTATTACAGGGACAGCAGAGATCCAGTT
TGGTTAATCGTACGAATTCGAACGCTGACGTCATCAACCCGCTCCAAGGAATCGCGGGCCCAGTGTCACT
AGGCGGGAACACCCAGCGCGCGTGCGCCCTGGCAGGAAGATGGCTGTGAGGGACAGGGGAGTGGCGCCCT
GCAATATTTGCATGTCGCTATGTGTTCTGGGAAATCACCATAAACGTGAAATGTCTTTGGATTTGGGAAT
CTTATAAGTTCTGTATGAGACCACAGATCCCCGGACATCCAGGCACACAAGTTCAAGAGACTTGTGTGCC
TGGATGTCCTTTTTGGAAAGCTTATCGAATTAATTAACCCGTGTCGGCTCCAGATCTGGCCTCCGCGCCG
GGTTTTGGCGCCTCCCGCGGGCGCCCCCCTCCTCACGGCGAGCGCTGCCACGTCAGACGAAGGGCGCAGC
GAGCGTCCTGATCCTTCCGCCCGGACGCTCAGGACAGCGGCCCGCTGCTCATAAGACTCGGCCTTAGAAC
CCCAGTATCAGCAGAAGGACATTTTAGGACGGGACTTGGGTGACTCTAGGGCACTGGTTTTCTTTCCAGA
GAGCGGAACAGGCGAGGAAAAGTAGTCCCTTCTCGGCGATTCTGCGGAGGGATCTCCGTGGGGCGGTGAA
CGCCGATGATTATATAAGGACGCGCCGGGTGTGGCACAGCTAGTTCCGTCGCAGCCGGGATTTGGGTCGC
GGTTCTTGTTTGTGGATCGCTGTGATCGTCACTTGGTGAGTAGCGGGCTGCTGGGCTGGCCGGGGCTTTC
GTGGCCGCCGGGCCGCTCGGTGGGACGGAAGCGTGTGGAGAGACCGCCAAGGGCTGTAGTCTGGGTCCGC
GAGCAAGGTTGCCCTGAACTGGGGGTTGGGGGGAGCGCAGCAAAATGGCGGCTGTTCCCGAGTCTTGAAT
GGAAGACGCTTGTGAGGCGGGCTGTGAGGTCGTTGAAACAAGGTGGGGGGCATGGTGGGCGGCAAGAACC
CAAGGTCTTGAGGCCTTCGCTAATGCGGGAAAGCTCTTATTCGGGTGAGATGGGCTGGGGCACCATCTGG
GGACCCTGACGTGAAGTTTGTCACTGACTGGAGAACTCGGTTTGTCGTCTGTTGCGGGGGCGGCAGTTAT
GGCGGTGCCGTTGGGCAGTGCACCCGTACCTTTGGGAGCGCGCGCCCTCGTCGTGTCGTGACGTCACCCG
TTCTGTTGGCTTATAATGCAGGGTGGGGCCACCTGCCGGTAGGTGTGCGGTAGGCTTTTCTCCGTCGCAG
GACGCAGGGTTCGGGCCTAGGGTAGGCTCTCCTGAATCGACAGGCGCCGGACCTCTGGTGAGGGGAGGGA
TAAGTGAGGCGTCAGTTTCTTTGGTCGGTTTTATGTACCTATCTTCTTAAGTAGCTGAAGCTCCGGTTTT
GAACTATGCGCTCGGGGTTGGCGAGTGTGTTTTGTGAAGTTTTTTAGGCACCTTTTGAAATGTAATCATT
TGGGTCAATATGTAATTTTCAGTGTTAGACTAGTAAATTGTCCGCTAAATTCTGGCCGTTTTTGGCTTTT
TTGTTAGACGAAGCTTGGGCTGCAGGTCGACTCTAGAGGATCCACCGGTCCACCATGGTGAGCAAGGGCG
AGGAGCTGTTCACCGGGGTGGTGCCCATCCTGGTCGAGCTGGACGGCGACGTAAACGGCCACAAGTTCAG
CGTGTCCGGCGAGGGCGAGGGCGATGCCACCTACGGCAAGCTGACCCTGAAGTTCATCTGCACCACCGGC
AAGCTGCCCGTGCCCTGGCCCACCCTCGTGACCACCCTGACCTACGGCGTGCAGTGCTTCAGCCGCTACC
CCGACCACATGAAGCAGCACGACTTCTTCAAGTCCGCCATGCCCGAAGGCTACGTCCAGGAGCGCACCAT
CTTCTTCAAGGACGACGGCAACTACAAGACCCGCGCCGAGGTGAAGTTCGAGGGCGACACCCTGGTGAAC
CGCATCGAGCTGAAGGGCATCGACTTCAAGGAGGACGGCAACATCCTGGGGCACAAGCTGGAGTACAACT
ACAACAGCCACAACGTCTATATCATGGCCGACAAGCAGAAGAACGGCATCAAGGCGAACTTCAAGATCCG
CCACAACATCGAGGACGGCGGCGTGCAGCTCGCCGACCACTACCAGCAGAACACCCCCATCGGCGACGGC
CCCGTGCTGCTGCCCGACAACCACTACCTGAGCACCCAGTCCGCCCTGAGCAAAGACCCCAACGAGAAGC
GCGATCACATGGTCCTGCTGGAGTTCGTGACCGCCGCCGGGATCACTCTCGGCATGGACGAGCTGTACAA
GTAAGCTAGCTCGAGCTAGAATTAATTCGATATCAAGCTTATCGATAATCAACCTCTGGATTACAAAATT
TGTGAAAGATTGACTGGTATTCTTAACTATGTTGCTCCTTTTACGCTATGTGGATACGCTGCTTTAATGC
CTTTGTATCATGCTATTGCTTCCCGTATGGCTTTCATTTTCTCCTCCTTGTATAAATCCTGGTTGCTGTC
TCTTTATGAGGAGTTGTGGCCCGTTGTCAGGCAACGTGGCGTGGTGTGCACTGTGTTTGCTGACGCAACC
CCCACTGGTTGGGGCATTGCCACCACCTGTCAGCTCCTTTCCGGGACTTTCGCTTTCCCCCTCCCTATTG
CCACGGCGGAACTCATCGCCGCCTGCCTTGCCCGCTGCTGGACAGGGGCTCGGCTGTTGGGCACTGACAA
TTCCGTGGTGTTGTCGGGGAAATCATCGTCCTTTCCTTGGCTGCTCGCCTGTGTTGCCACCTGGATTCTG
CGCGGGACGTCCTTCTGCTACGTCCCTTCGGCCCTCAATCCAGCGGACCTTCCTTCCCGCGGCCTGCTGC
CGGCTCTGCGGCCTCTTCCGCGTCTTCGCCTTCGCCCTCAGACGAGTCGGATCTCCCTTTGGGCCGCCTC
CCCGCATCGATACCGTCGAGACCTAGAAAAACATGGAGCAATCACAAGTAGCAATACAGCAGCTACCAAT
GCTGATTGTGCCTGGCTAGAAGCACAAGAGGAGGAGGAGGTGGGTTTTCCAGTCACACCTCAGGTACCTT
TAAGACCAATGACTTACAAGGCAGCTGTAGATCTTAGCCACTTTTTAAAAGAAAAGGGGGGACTGGAAGG
GCTAATTCACTCCCAACGAAGACAAGATATCCTTGATCTGTGGATCTACCACACACAAGGCTACTTCCCT
GATTGGCAGAACTACACACCAGGGCCAGGGATCAGATATCCACTGACCTTTGGATGGTGCTACAAGCTAG
TACCAGTTGAGCAAGAGAAGGTAGAAGAAGCCAATGAAGGAGAGAACACCCGCTTGTTACACCCTGTGAG
CCTGCATGGGATGGATGACCCGGAGAGAGAAGTATTAGAGTGGAGGTTTGACAGCCGCCTAGCATTTCAT
CACATGGCCCGAGAGCTGCATCCGGACTGTACTGGGTCTCTCTGGTTAGACCAGATCTGAGCCTGGGAGC
TCTCTGGCTAACTAGGGAACCCACTGCTTAAGCCTCAATAAAGCTTGCCTTGAGTGCTTCAAGTAGTGTG
TGCCCGTCTGTTGTGTGACTCTGGTAACTAGAGATCCCTCAGACCCTTTTAGTCAGTGTGGAAAATCTCT
AGCAGGGCCCGTTTAAACCCGCTGATCAGCCTCGACTGTGCCTTCTAGTTGCCAGCCATCTGTTGTTTGC
CCCTCCCCCGTGCCTTCCTTGACCCTGGAAGGTGCCACTCCCACTGTCCTTTCCTAATAAAATGAGGAAA
TTGCATCGCATTGTCTGAGTAGGTGTCATTCTATTCTGGGGGGTGGGGTGGGGCAGGACAGCAAGGGGGA
GGATTGGGAAGACAATAGCAGGCATGCTGGGGATGCGGTGGGCTCTATGGCTTCTGAGGCGGAAAGAACC
AGCTGGGGCTCTAGGGGGTATCCCC
[124 nt withheld, positions 6536-6659]
C
[91 nt withheld, positions 6661-6751]
A
[49 nt withheld, positions 6753-6801]
CCTTTGACGTTGGAGTCCACGTTCTTT
[37 nt withheld, positions 6829-6865]
ACCCTATCTCGGTCTATTCTTTTGATTTATAAGGGATTTTGCCGATTTCGGCCTATTGGTTAAAAAATGA
GCTGATTTAACAAAAATTTAACGCGAATTAATTCTGTGGAATGTGTGTCAGTTAGGGTGTGGAAAGTCCC
CAGGCTCCCCAGCAGGCAGAAGTATGCAAAGCATGCATCTCAATTAGTCAGCAACCAGGTGTGGAAAGTC
CCCAGGCTCCCCAGCAGGCAGAAGTATGCAAAGCATGCATCTCAATTAGTCAGCAACCATAGTCCCGCCC
CTAACTCCGCCCATCCCGCCCCTAACTCCGCCCAGTTCCGCCCATTCTCCGCCCCATGGCTGACTAATTT
TTTTTATTTATGCAGAGGCCGAGGCCGCCTCTGCCTCTGAGCTATTCCAGAAGTAGTGAGGAGGCTTTTT
TGGAGGCCTAGGCTTTTGCAAAAAGCTCCCGGGAGCTTGTATATCCATTTTCGGATCTGATCAGCACGTG
TTGACAATTAATCATCGGCATAGTATATCGGCATAGTATAATACGACAAGGTGAGGAACTAAACCATGGC
CAAGTTGACCAGTGCCGTTCCGGTGCTCACCGCGCGCGACGTCGCCGGAGCGGTCGAGTTCTGGACCGAC
CGGCTCGGGTTCTCCCGGGACTTCGTGGAGGACGACTTCGCCGGTGTGGTCCGGGACGACGTGACCCTGT
TCATCAGCGCGGTCCAGGACCAGGTGGTGCCGGACAACACCCTGGCCTGGGTGTGGGTGCGCGGCCTGGA
CGAGCTGTACGCCGAGTGGTCGGAGGTCGTGTCCACGAACTTCCGGGACGCCTCCGGGCCGGCCATGACC
GAGATCGGCGAGCAGCCGTGGGGGCGGGAGTTCGCCCTGCGCGACCCGGCCGGCAACTGCGTGCACTTCG
TGGCCGAGGAGCAGGACTGACACGTGCTACGAGATTTCGATTCCACCGCCGCCTTCTATGAAAGGTTGGG
CTTCGGAATCGTTTTCCGGGACGCCGGCTGGATGATCCTCCAGCGCGGGGATCTCATGCTGGAGTTCTTC
GCCCACCCCAACTTGTTTATTGCAGCTTATAATGGTTACAAATAAAGCAATAGCATCACAAATTTCACAA
ATAAAGCATTTTTTTCACTGCATTCTAGTTGTGGTTTGTCCAAACTCATCAATGTATCTTATCATGTCTG
TATACCGTCGACCTCTAGCTAGAGCTTGGCGTAATCATGGTCATAGCTGTTTCCTGTGTGAAATTGTTAT
CCGCTCACAATTCCACACAACATACGAGCCGGAAGCATAAAGTGTAAAGCCTGGGGTGCCTAATGAGTGA
GCTAACTCACATTAATTGCGTTGCGCTCACTGCCCGCTTTCCAGTCGGGAAACCTGTCGTGCCAGCTGCA
TTAATGAATCGGCCAACGCGCGGGGAGAGGCGGTTTGCGTATTGGGCGCTCTTCCGCTTCCTCGCTCACT
GACTCGCTGCGCTCGGTCGTTCGGCTGCGGCGAGCGGTATCAGCTCACTCAAAGGCGGTAATACGGTTAT
CCACAGAATCAGGGGATAACGCAGGAAAGAACATGTGAGCAAAAGGCCAGCAAAAGGCCAGGAACCGTAA
AAAGGCCGCGTTGCTGGCGTTTTTCCATAGGCTCCGCCCCCCTGACGAGCATCACAAAAATCGACGCTCA
AGTCAGAGGTGGCGAAACCCGACAGGACTATAAAGATACCAGGCGTTTCCCCCTGGAAGCTCCCTCGTGC
GCTCTCCTGTTCCGACCCTGCCGCTTACCGGATACCTGTCCGCCTTTCTCCCTTCGGGAAGCGTGGCGCT
TTCTCATAGCTCACGCTGTAGGTATCTCAGTTCGGTGTAGGTCGTTCGCTCCAAGCTGGGCTGTGTGCAC
GAACCCCCCGTTCAGCCCGACCGCTGCGCCTTATCCGGTAACTATCGTCTTGAGTCCAACCCGGTAAGAC
ACGACTTATCGCCACTGGCAGCAGCCACTGGTAACAGGATTAGCAGAGCGAGGTATGTAGGCGGTGCTAC
AGAGTTCTTGAAGTGGTGGCCTAACTACGGCTACACTAGAAGAACAGTATTTGGTATCTGCGCTCTGCTG
AAGCCAGTTACCTTCGGAAAAAGAGTTGGTAGCTCTTGATCCGGCAAACAAACCACCGCTGGTAGCGGTG
GTTTTTTTGTTTGCAAGCAGCAGATTACGCGCAGAAAAAAAGGATCTCAAGAAGATCCTTTGATCTTTTC
TACGGGGTCTGACGCTCAGTGGAACGAAAACTCACGTTAAGGGATTTTGGTCATGAGATTATCAAAAAGG
ATCTTCACCTAGATCCTTTTAAATTAAAAATGAAGTTTTAAATCAATCTAAAGTATATATGAGTAAACTT
GGTCTGACAGTTACCAATGCTTAATCAGTGAGGCACCTATCTCAGCGATCTGTCTATTTCGTTCATCCAT
AGTTGCCTGACTCCCCGTCGTGTAGATAACTACGATACGGGAGGGCTTACCATCTGGCCCCAGTGCTGCA
ATGATACCGCGAGACCCACGCTCACCGGCTCCAGATTTATCAGCAATAAACCAGCCAGCCGGAAGGGCCG
AGCGCAGAAGTGGTCCTGCAACTTTATCCGCCTCCATCCAGTCTATTAATTGTTGCCGGGAAGCTAGAGT
AAGTAGTTCGCCAGTTAATAGTTTGCGCAACGTTGTTGCCATTGCTACAGGCATCGTGGTGTCACGCTCG
TCGTTTGGTATGGCTTCATTCAGCTCCGGTTCCCAACGATCAAGGCGAGTTACATGATCCCCCATGTTGT
GCAAAAAAGCGGTTAGCTCCTTCGGTCCTCCGATCGTTGTCAGAAGTAAGTTGGCCGCAGTGTTATCACT
CATGGTTATGGCAGCACTGCATAATTCTCTTACTGTCATGCCATCCGTAAGATGCTTTTCTGTGACTGGT
GAGTACTCAACCAAGTCATTCTGAGAATAGTGTATGCGGCGACCGAGTTGCTCTTGCCCGGCGTCAATAC
GGGATAATACCGCGCCACATAGCAGAACTTTAAAAGTGCTCATCATTGGAAAACGTTCTTCGGGGCGAAA
ACTCTCAAGGATCTTACCGCTGTTGAGATCCAGTTCGATGTAACCCACTCGTGCACCCAACTGATCTTCA
GCATCTTTTACTTTCACCAGCGTTTCTGGGTGAGCAAAAACAGGAAGGCAAAATGCCGCAAAAAAGGGAA
TAAGGGCGACACGGAAATGTTGAATACTCATACTCTTCCTTTTTCAATATTATTGAAGCATTTATCAGGG
TTATTGTCTCATGAGCGGATACATATTTGAATGTATTTAGAAAAATAAACAAATAGGGGTTCCGCGCACA
TTTCCCCGAAAAGTGCCACCTGAC
Features (pLannotate 1.2.2; 32 found; start..end, strand, type, name):
     31..83      -  misc_feature   bom (fragment): basis of mobility region from pBR322
    238..617     +  enhancer       CMV enhancer: human cytomegalovirus immediate early enhancer
    618..817     +  promoter       CMV promoter: human cytomegalovirus (CMV) immediate early promoter
    835..1015    +  LTR            5' LTR (truncated): truncated 5' long terminal repeat (LTR) from HIV-1
   1062..1187    +  misc_feature   HIV-1 Ψ: packaging signal of human immunodeficiency virus type 1
   1171..1534    +  CDS            HIV-1 gag (fragment): gag protein from human immunodeficiency virus 1; gag
   1680..1913    +  misc_feature   RRE: The Rev response element (RRE) of HIV-1 allows for Rev-dependent mRNA export from the nucleus to the cytoplasm.
   2290..2390    +  CDS            Rev (fragment): human immunodeficiency virus 1 (HIV-1) Rev protein; rev; enhances nuclear export of unspliced and incompletely spliced viral mRNAs
   2440..2557    +  misc_feature   cPPT/CTS: central polypurine tract and central termination sequence of HIV-1
   2610..2824    +  promoter       H1 promoter: human H1 RNA promoter
   2928..4139    +  promoter       UbC promoter: human ubiquitin C promoter
   4150..4173    -  misc_feature   MCS (fragment): pUC18/19 multiple cloning site
   4185..4904    +  CDS            EGFP: the original enhanced GFP (Yang et al., 1996) mammalian codon-optimized
   4924..4947    +  misc_feature   MCS (fragment): pBluescript multiple cloning site
   4947..5535    +  misc_feature   WPRE: woodchuck hepatitis virus posttranscriptional regulatory element
   5460..6047    +  CDS            nef: NEF_HV112 - Experimental evidence at protein level: Swiss-Prot protein existence level 1. Extracellular Nef protein targets CD4(+) T-lymphocytes for apoptosis by interacting with CXCR4 surface receptors. From Human immunodeficiency virus type 1 group M subtype B (isolate PCV12) (HIV-1).
   6054..6234    +  LTR            5' LTR (truncated): truncated 5' long terminal repeat (LTR) from HIV-1
   6266..6490    +  polyA_signal   bGH poly(A) signal: bovine growth hormone polyadenylation signal
   6494..6515    +  promoter       SV40 promoter (fragment): SV40 enhancer and early promoter
   6536..6964    +  rep_origin     f1 ori (sequence partly withheld): f1 bacteriophage origin of replication; arrow indicates direction of (+) strand synthesis
   6978..7307    +  promoter       SV40 promoter: SV40 enhancer and early promoter
   7355..7402    +  promoter       EM7 promoter: synthetic bacterial promoter&nbsp
   7421..7795    +  CDS            BleoR: antibiotic-binding protein; Sh ble from Streptoalloteichus hindustanus; confers resistance to bleomycin, phleomycin, and Zeocin™
   7805..7930    +  CDS            ble (fragment): BLE_KLEPN - Experimental evidence at protein level: Swiss-Prot protein existence level 1. Binding protein with a strong affinity to the bleomycin family of antibiotics. Binds to CL990; an antimitotic-antibiotic compound. From Klebsiella pneumoniae.
   7925..8046    +  polyA_signal   SV40 poly(A) signal: SV40 polyadenylation signal
   8119..8135    -  protein_bind   lac operator: The lac repressor binds to the lac operator to inhibit transcription in E. coli. This inhibition can be relieved by adding lactose or isopropyl-β-D-thiogalactopyranoside (IPTG). lac repressor encoded by lacI
   8143..8173    -  promoter       lac promoter: promoter for the E. coli lac operon
   8188..8209    -  protein_bind   CAP binding site: CAP binding activates transcription in the presence of cAMP. E. coli catabolite activator protein
   8222..8314    -  CDS            lacI (fragment): lac repressor; lacI; The lac repressor binds to the lac operator to inhibit transcription in E. coli. This inhibition can be relieved by adding lactose or isopropyl-β-D-thiogalactopyranoside (IPTG).
   8497..9085    -  rep_origin     ori: high-copy-number ColE1/pMB1/pBR322/pUC origin of replication
   9256..10116   -  CDS            AmpR: β-lactamase; bla; confers resistance to ampicillin, carbenicillin, and related antibiotics
  10117..10221   -  promoter       AmpR promoter: bla
