[The description below was written by a language model from this plasmid's Addgene catalogue record and pLannotate feature annotations shown in this document.]
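Description:
FH95pUGW (B3) is a lentiviral RNAi and reporter plasmid built on the FUGW backbone, designed to knock down rat Psd95 while marking transduced cells with EGFP. It is propagated in E. coli as a high-copy plasmid through a ColE1/pUC-type origin with ampicillin selection (AmpR under its own bla promoter). The backbone also carries an f1 origin and an SV40/EM7-driven bleomycin/Zeocin resistance cassette, which lies outside the LTR-flanked region and so is not transferred with the viral genome.

The transfer cassette follows a third-generation-style layout. A CMV enhancer/promoter replaces the U3 region upstream of a truncated HIV-1 5' LTR to drive genomic RNA production in packaging cells. It is followed by the Ψ packaging signal with a gag fragment, the Rev response element for Rev-dependent nuclear export, and the cPPT/CTS, which aids nuclear import of the viral genome. Two independent expression units sit downstream. The human H1 promoter, an RNA polymerase III promoter, transcribes the short hairpin RNA against Psd95, which was cloned by restriction enzymes. The human ubiquitin C promoter drives EGFP, with a WPRE placed after the reporter to enhance transcript stability and expression. A second truncated LTR and a bGH polyadenylation signal close the unit; the nef annotation in the stretch between the WPRE and this LTR appears to be residual HIV-1 sequence adjoining the 3' LTR rather than an intended payload.

The stated purpose is lentiviral expression of EGFP together with the Psd95 shRNA. The associated work concerns PSD-95 family proteins in the regulation of synaptic AMPA receptor function, consistent with use for knockdown in fluorescently identifiable rat neurons.
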