Addgene plasmid #74012: FH95pUGW (B3)
Purpose: lentiviral expression of EGFP and Psd95 shRNA
Depositing lab: Robert Malenka & Oliver Schluter & Weifeng Xu. Depositing organization: Stanford University. Publication: Alternative N-terminal domains of PSD-95 and SAP97 govern activity-dependent regulation of synaptic AMPA receptor function. Schluter OM, Xu W, Malenka RC. Neuron. 2006 Jul 6;51(1):99-111. 10.1016/j.neuron.2006.05.016 PubMed 16815335.
Backbone
  Vector backbone: FUGW
  Backbone manufacturer: David Baltimore (Addgene plasmid # 14883)
  Backbone size w/o insert (bp): 9941
  Vector type: Mammalian Expression, Lentiviral, RNAi
Growth in bacteria
  Bacterial resistance: Ampicillin, 100 μg/mL
  Growth temperature: 37°C
  Growth strain: NEB Stable
  Copy number: High Copy
Gene/Insert
  Gene/Insert name: Psd95
  gRNA/shRNA sequence: GGA CAT CCA GGC ACA CAA G
  Species: R. norvegicus (rat)
  Promoter: H1
  Cloning method: Restriction Enzyme; 5′ cloning site EcoRI (not destroyed); 3′ cloning site BstBI (destroyed during cloning)
  Sequencing primers: 5′ H1 tcgctatgtgttctgggaaa
Terms and licenses: Academic/Nonprofit Terms; Industry Terms: Not Available to Industry
Depositor comments: Map: FHUGW-(pUb)-HinDIII-PstI-SalI-XbaI-XbaI-(EGFP)-BglII-BsrBI-EcoRV-HinDIII-ClaI Also associated with Liu, et al. J Neurophysiol. 2014 Feb;111(3):648-58. doi: 10.1152/jn.00262.2013 (PMID 24225540) and Xu, et al. Neuron. 2008 Jan 24;57(2):248-62. doi: 10.1016 (PMID 18215622).
How to cite: FH95pUGW (B3) was a gift from Robert Malenka & Oliver Schluter & Weifeng Xu (Addgene plasmid # 74012 ; http://n2t.net/addgene:74012 ; RRID:Addgene_74012)
