>Addgene plasmid #74012 | FH95pUGW (B3) | addgene partial sequence | sequence record 140832 | FUGW-Fwd 5'-ATTACAGGGACAGCAGAGATCC-3'
ACGTCATCAACCCGCTCCAAGGAATCGCGGGCCCAGTGTCACTAGGCGGGAACACCCAGCGCGCGTGCGC
CCTGGCAGGAAGATGGCTGTGAGGGACAGGGGAGTGGCGCCCTGCAATATTTGCATGTCGCTATGTGTTC
TGGGAAATCACCATAAACGTGAAATGTCTTTGGATTTGGGAATCTTATAAGTTCTGTATGAGACCACAGA
TCCCCGGACATCCAGGCACACAAGTTCAAGAGACTTGTGTGCCTGGATGTCCTTTTTGGAAAGCTTATCG
AATTAATTAACCCGTGTCGGCTCCAGATCTGGCCTCCGCGCCGGGTTTTGGCGCCTCCCGCGGGCGCCCC
CCTCCTCACGGCGAGCGCTGCCACGTCAGACGAAGGGCGCAGCGAGCGTCCTGATCCTTCCGCCCGGACG
CTCAGGACAGCGGCCCGCTGCTCATAAGACTCGGCCTTAGAACCCCAGTATCAGCAGAAGGACATTTTAG
GACGGGACTTGGGTGACTCTAGGGCACTGGTTTTCTTTCCAGAGAGCGGAACAGGCGAGGAAAAGTAGTC
CCTTCTCGGCGATTCTGCGGAGGGATCTCCGTGGGGCGGTGAACGCCGATGATTATATAAGGACGCGCCG
GGTGTGGCACAGCTAGTTCCGTCGCAGCCGGGATTTGGGTCGCGGTTCTTGTTTGTGGATCGCTGTGATC
GTCACTTGGTGAGTAGCGGGCTGCTGGGCTGGCCGGG
