>Addgene plasmid #74012 | FH95pUGW (B3) | addgene partial sequence | sequence record 140899 | EGFP-N 5'-CGTCGCCGTCCAGCTCGACCAG-3'
CTTGCTCACCATGGTGGACCGGTGGATCCTCTAGAGTCGACCTGCAGCCCAAGCTTCGTCTAACAAAAAA
GCCAAAAACGGCCAGAATTTAGCGGACAATTTACTAGTCTAACACTGAAAATTACATATTGACCCAAATG
ATTACATTTCAAAAGGTGCCTAAAAAACTTCACAAAACACACTCGCCAACCCCGAGCGCATAGTTCAAAA
CCGGAGCTTCAGCTACTTAAGAAGATAGGTACATAAAACCGACCAAAGAAACTGACGCCTCACTTATCCC
TCCCCTCACCAGAGGTCCGGCGCCTGTCGATTCAGGAGAGCCTACCCTAGGCCCGAACCCTGCGTCCTGC
GACGGAGAAAAGCCTACCGCACACCTACCGGCAGGTGGCCCCACCCTGCATTATAAGCCAACAGAACGGG
TGACGTCACGACACGACGAGGGCGCGCGCTCCCAAAGGTACGGGTGCACTGCCCAACGGCACCGCCATAA
CTGCCGCCCCCGCAACAGACGACAAACCGAGTTCTCCAGTCAGTGACAAACTTCACGTCAGGGTCCCCAG
ATGGTGCCCCAGCCCATCTCACCCGAATAAGAGCTTTCCCGCATTAGCGAAGGCCTCAAGACCTTGGGTT
CTTGCCGCCCACCATGCCCCCCACCTTGTTTCAACGACCTCACAGCCCGCCTCACAAGCGTCTTCCATTC
AAGACTCGGGAACAGCCGCCATTTTGCTGCGCTCCCC
