>Addgene plasmid #74012 | FH95pUGW (B3) | addgene partial sequence | sequence record 141291 | hUBCpro-F 5'-TGAAGCTCCGGTTTTGAACT-3'
ATGTAATCATTTGGGTCAATATGTAATTTTAGTGTTAGACTAGTAAATTGTCCGCTAAATTCTGGCCGTT
TTTGGCTTTTTTGTTAGACGAAGCTTGGGCTGCAGGTCGACTCTAGAGGATCCACCGGTCCACCATGGTG
AGCAAGGGCGAGGAGCTGTTCACCGGGGTGGTGCCCATCCTGGTCGAGCTGGACGGCGACGTAAACGGCC
ACAAGTTCAGCGTGTCCGGCGAGGGCGAGGGCGATGCCACCTACGGCAAGCTGACCCTGAAGTTCATCTG
CACCACCGGCAAGCTGCCCGTGCCCTGGCCCACCCTCGTGACCACCCTGACCTACGGCGTGCAGTGCTTC
AGCCGCTACCCCGACCACATGAAGCAGCACGACTTCTTCAAGTCCGCCATGCCCGAAGGCTACGTCCAGG
AGCGCACCATCTTCTTCAAGGACGACGGCAACTACAAGACCCGCGCCGAGGTGAAGTTCGAGGGCGACAC
CCTGGTGAACCGCATCGAGCTGAAGGGCATCGACTTCAAGGAGGACGGCAACATCCTGGGGCACAAGCTG
GAGTACAACTACAACAGCCACAACGTCTATATCATGGCCGACAAGCAGAAGAACGGCATCAAGGCGAACT
TCAAGATCCGCCACAACATCGAGGACGGCG
